>Addgene plasmid #1302 | pJC45BS104 F130W | depositor full sequence | sequence record 20 | Author sequence
AGCGCCGGTGATGCCGGCCACGATGCGTCCGGCGTAGAGGATCGAGATCTCGATCCCGCGAAATTAATAC
GACTCACTATAGGGGAATTGTGAGCGGATAACAATTCCCCTCTAGAAATAATTTTGTTTAACTTTAAGAA
GGAGATATACCATGGGCCATCATCATCATCATCATCATCATCATCACAGCAGCGGCCATATCGAAGGTCG
TGGATCCGGGATGAACGACCAAACGCAATTTACAGAAAGGGCTCTAACGATTTTGACGTTGGCTCAAAAA
TTGGCTTCGGATCATCAACATCCACAATTACAACCTATACATATTCTAGCTGCCTTCATTGAAACGCCAG
AAGATGGATCAGTCCCTTACCTACAGAATCTAATTGAGAAGGGCCGTTACGACTATGATCTTTTCAAGAA
AGTGGTTAATAGAAATCTAGTAAGAATTCCTCAACAGCAACCTGCACCTGCGGAGATAACTCCAAGTTAT
GCTTTGGGGAAAGTCCTTCAAGACGCTGCTAAGATTCAAAAACAACAGAAGGACTCATTTATAGCGCAAG
ACCATATATTGTTTGCTCTATTCAATGATTCGTCTATTCAGCAAATATGGAAGGAAGCTCAAGTAGATAT
TGAGGCCATCAAGCAACAAGCTCTTGAACTTCGTGGTAACACTAGAATTGACTCTCGTGGCGCTGATACG
AACACACCTTTGGAATATTTATCAAAGTACGCCATTGATATGACTGAGCAGGCTCGTCAAGGTAAACTTG
ACCCTGTCATCGGCCGTGAAGAAGAAATAAGAAGCACTATTAGAGTTTTAGCAAGAAGAATTAAGTCCAA
CCCATGTTTAATTGGTGAGCCAGGTATCGGTAAGACCGCTATTATTGAAGGTGTTGCTCAAAGAATCATT
GACGATGACGTTCCCACTATCTTACAAGGCGCTAAATTGTTCAGTCTAGATTTGGCCGCATTAACCGCAG
GTGCTAAATACAAAGGTGATTTCGAAGAAAGATTCAAAGGTGTTTTGAAGGAAATCGAAGAATCAAAGAC
TCTAATTGTGTTATTCATTGATGAAATTCACATGTTAATGGGTAATGGTAAGGACGACGCTGCTAACATC
TTGAAGCCAGCTTTGTCCAGAGGCCAATTGAAGGTCATCGGTGCCACCACCAATAACGAATATAGATCTA
TTGTGGAAAAGGATGGTGCCTTTGAAAGAAGATTCCAGAAAATTGAAGTCGCTGAACCAAGTGTGAGACA
AACAGTGGCCATATTGAGAGGTCTGCAACCAAAGTATGAAATACATCATGGTGTAAGGATTCTGGATAGC
GCCTTAGTCACCGCGGCTCAATTAGCCAAGCGTTACTTGCCATATAGAAGATTGCCAGATTCTGCTTTGG
ATTTAGTTGATATTTCTTGTGCTGGTGTCGCCGTCGCAAGAGATTCTAAGCCAGAAGAATTGGATTCCAA
GGAACGTCAATTGCAATTGATTCAAGTAGAGATAAAAGCTCTAGAGAGAGATGAAGATGCCGACTCCACC
ACTAAAGATAGATTAAAGTTAGCTAGGCAGAAGGAAGCTTCATTGCAAGAAGAATTGGAACCTCTAAGAC
AACGTTACAATGAAGAAAAGCATGGCCATGAAGAATTGACACAAGCTAAAAAGAAATTGGATGAACTGGA
AAACAAGGCCCTTGATGCTGAACGTAGATATGATACTGCTACCGCCGCTGATTTAAGGTACTTCGCCATC
CCAGATATCAAAAAGCAAATCGAAAAGCTTGAAGATCAGGTTGCTGAGGAAGAGAGACGTGCTGGTGCCA
ACTCCATGATCCAAAATGTGGTCGACTCAGACACCATTTCTGAAACAGCTGCAAGATTGACTGGTATCCC
TGTTAAGAAGTTGTCAGAATCTGAAAATGAAAAATTGATTCATATGGAACGTGACTTATCATCTGAAGTC
GTGGGCCAAATGGATGCCATTAAAGCTGTTTCCAATGCCGTTAGATTGTCTAGATCAGGTTTAGCTAATC
CAAGGCAACCAGCATCCTTCTTATTTTTAGGTTTGTCCGGTTCCGGTAAAACTGAATTGGCTAAAAAAGT
TGCTGGATTTTTGTTTAATGATGAGGACATGATGATCAGGGTCGATTGTTCTGAATTAAGCGAGAAGTAT
GCGGTCTCTAAGTTGTTGGGTACCACGGCAGGTTATGTCGGGTACGATGAAGGTGGCTTTTTAACTAACC
AACTGCAATACAAACCATACTCCGTTTTGTTATTCGATGAAGTAGAAAAGGCACATCCTGATGTTTTGAC
TGTCATGCTACAAATGTTGGATGACGGTAGAATTACTAGTGGTCAAGGTAAGACGATCGACTGTTCCAAT
TGTATTGTCATCATGACTTCCAATCTAGGTGCTGAATTTATCAATTCTCAACAAGGATCAAAGATCCAAG
AATCTACCAAGAATTTGGTCATGGGTGCTGTTAGGCAACATTTCAGACCAGAATTTTTGAACAGAATTTC
TAGTATAGTCATTTTCAACAAGCTATCTAGAAAAGCTATTCATAAGATCGTGGATATTCGTTTGAAGGAA
ATTGAAGAGAGATTCGAGCAAAATGATAAACATTACAAGTTGAATTTAACTCAAGAGGCCAAGGACTTCT
TGGCCAAATATGGTTATTCCGATGATATGGGTGCACGTCCACTGAACAGGTTAATTCAAAACGAAATTTT
GAACAAACTGGCACTAAGGATCTTAAAGAATGAAATCAAGGATAAGGAAACTGTCAATGTCGTCTTGAAG
AAGGGTAAATCTCGTGATGAAAATGTTCCTGAGGAAGCTGAAGAATGTCTGGAAGTTCTACCAAATCACG
AAGCTACTATAGGGGCTGACACGTTAGGTGATGACGATAATGAGGACAGTATGGAAATTGATGATGACCT
AGATTAATTTAATATAGTGTGATTTTTAAAAACTTTCGAACAAGAATCAGTAATATAATATATATAATTA
ATAAAACTAATGGAATTTGTTTAATTGAACTTGACACCCGAGCAAAAGAGCTCGGGGCCCTAGCTAACTG
ATCCGGCTGCTAACAAAGCCCAAAGGAAGCTGAGTTGGCTGCTGCCACCGCTGAGCAATAACTAGCATAA
CCCCTTGGGGCCTCTAAACGGGTCTTGAGGGGTTTTTTGCTGAAAGGAGGAACTATAGATAATTCTTCTT
GAAGACGAAAGGGCCTCGTGATACGCCTATTTTTATAGGTTAATGTCATGATAATAATGGTTTCTTAGAC
GTCAGGTGGCACTTTTCGGGGAAATGTGCGCGGAACCCCTATTTGTTTATTTTTCTAAATACATTCAAAT
ATGTATCCGCTCATGAGACAATAACCCTGATAAATGCTTCAATAATATTGAAAAAGGAAGAGTATGAGTA
TTCAACATTTCCGTGTCGCCCTTATTCCCTTTTTTGCGGCATTTTGCCTTCCTGTTTTTGCTCACCCAGA
AACGCTGGTGAAAGTAAAAGATGCTGAAGATCAGTTGGGTGCACGAGTGGGTTACATCGAACTGGATCTC
AACAGCGGTAAGATCCTTGAGAGTTTTCGCCCCGAAGAACGTTTTCCAATGATGAGCACTTTTAAAGTTC
TGCTATGTGGCGCGGTATTATCCCGTGTTGACGCCGGGCAAGAGCAACTCGGTCGCCGCATACACTATTC
TCAGAATGACTTGGTTGAGTACTCACCAGTCACAGAAAAGCATCTTACGGATGGCATGACAGTAAGAGAA
TTATGCAGTGCTGCCATAAGCATGAGTGATAACACTGCGGCCAACTTACTTCTGACAACGATCGGAGGAC
CGAAGGAGCTAACCGCTTTTTTTCACAACATGGGGGATCATGTAACTCGCCTTGATCGTTGGGAACCGGA
GCTGAATGAAGCCATACCAAACGACGAGCGTGACACCACGATGCCTGTAGCAATGGCAACAACGTTGCGC
AAACTATTAACTGGCGAACTACTTACTCTAGCTTCCCGGCAACAATTAATAGACTGGATGGAGGCGGATA
AAGTTGCAGGACCACTTCTGCGCTCGGCCCTTCCGGCTGGCTGGTTTATTGCTGATAAATCTGGAGCCGG
TGAGCGTGGGTCTCGCGGTATCATTGCAGCACTGGGGCCAGATGGTAAGCCCTCCCGTATCGTAGTTATC
TACACGACGGGCAGTCAGGCAACTATGGATGAACGAAATAGACAGATCGCTGAGATAGGTGCCTCACTGA
TTAAGCATTGGTAACTGTCAGACCAAGTTTACTCATATATACTTTAGATTGATTTAAAACTTCATTTTTA
ATTTAAAAGGATCTAGGTGAAGATCCTTTTTGATAATCTCATGACCAAAATCCCTTAACGTGAGTTTTCG
TTCCACTGAGCGTCAGACCCCGTAGAAAAGATCAAAGGATCTTCTTGAGATCCTTTTTTTCTGCGCGTAA
TCTGCTGCTTGCAAACAAAAAAACCACCGCTACCAGCGGTGGTTTGTTTGCCGGATCAAGAGCTACCAAC
TCTTTTTCCGAAGGTAACTGGCTTCAGCAGAGCGCAGATACCAAATACTGTCCTTCTAGTGTAGCCGTAG
TTAGGCCACCACTTCAAGAACTCTGTAGCACCGCCTACATACCTCGCTCTGCTAATCCTGTTACCAGTGG
CTGCTGCCAGTGGCGATAAGTCGTGTCTTACCGGGTTGGACTCAAGACGATAGTTACCGGATAAGGCGCA
GCGGTCGGGCTGAACGGGGGGTTCGTGCACACAGCCCAGCTTGGAGCGAACGACCTACACCGAACTGAGA
TACCTACAGCGTGAGCATTGAGAAAGCGCCACGCTTCCCGAAGGGAGAAAGGCGGACAGGTATCCGGTAA
GCGGCAGGGTCGGAACAGGAGAGCGCACGAGGGAGCTTCCAGGGGGGAACGCCTGGTATCTTTATAGTCC
TGTCGGGTTTCGCCACCTCTGACTTGAGCGTCGATTTTTGTGATGCTCGTCAGGGGGGCCGAGCCTATGG
AAAAACGCCAGCAACGCGGCCTTTTTACGGTTCCTGGCCTTTTGCTGGCCTTTTGCTCACATGTTCTTTC
CTGCGTTATCCCCTGATTCTGTGGATAACCGTATTACCGCCTTTGAGTGAGCTGATACCGCTCGCCGCAG
CCGAACGACCGAGCGCAGCGAGTCAGTGAGCGAGGAAGCGGAAGT
Features (pLannotate 1.2.2; 11 found; start..end, strand, type, name):
      2..43      -  CDS            TcR (fragment): tetracycline efflux protein; tet; confers resistance to tetracycline
     65..83      +  promoter       T7 promoter: promoter for bacteriophage T7 RNA polymerase
     84..108     +  protein_bind   lac operator: The lac repressor binds to the lac operator to inhibit transcription in E. coli. This inhibition can be relieved by adding lactose or isopropyl-β-D-thiogalactopyranoside (IPTG). lac repressor encoded by lacI
    123..145     +  RBS            RBS: efficient ribosome binding site from bacteriophage T7 gene 10 (Olins and Rangwala, 1989)
    158..175     +  CDS            capTEV™ (fragment): composite tag for in vivo biotinylation, TEV protease cleavage, and 6xHis tagging
    221..2944    +  CDS            HSP104: HS104_YEAST - Experimental evidence at protein level: Swiss-Prot protein existence level 1. Required, in concert with Hsp40 (YDJ1) and Hsp70 (SSA1) and small Hsps (HSP26), for the dissociation, resolubilization and refolding of aggregates of damaged proteins after heat or other environmental stresses. Extracts proteins from aggregates by unfolding and threading them in an ATP-dependent process through the axial channel of the protein hexamer, after which they can be refolded by components of the Hsp70/Hsp40 chaperone system. Substrate binding is ATP-dependent, and release of bound polypeptide
   3086..3134    +  CDS            SET1 (fragment): solubility-enhancement tag derived from T7 phage gene 10B
   3142..3189    +  terminator     T7 terminator: transcription terminator for bacteriophage T7 RNA polymerase
   3319..3423    +  promoter       AmpR promoter: bla
   3424..4284    +  CDS            AmpR: β-lactamase; bla; confers resistance to ampicillin, carbenicillin, and related antibiotics
   4455..5043    +  rep_origin     ori: high-copy-number ColE1/pMB1/pBR322/pUC origin of replication
