[The description below was written by a language model from this plasmid's Addgene catalogue record and pLannotate feature annotations shown in this document.]
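Description:
pJC45BS104 F130W is a bacterial expression plasmid built on the small pJC45 backbone, carrying the Saccharomyces cerevisiae HSP104 gene (YLL026W) with a point mutation that changes phenylalanine 130 to tryptophan. It is propagated in E. coli as a high-copy plasmid through a ColE1/pUC-type origin and is selected with ampicillin via the β-lactamase gene and its native promoter. The depositor's full sequence is 5,225 nt, consistent with the stated backbone and insert sizes.

The expression cassette follows the familiar T7 layout: a T7 promoter followed directly by a lac operator, so that transcription depends on T7 RNA polymerase and is held off by lac repressor until relieved by IPTG or lactose. Next come the strong ribosome binding site from phage T7 gene 10 and, downstream of the insert, a T7 terminator. The backbone supplies an N-terminal 10X His tag. The short stretch annotated just upstream of the coding region as a fragment of a composite His-containing tag most likely reflects this histidine run rather than a distinct element. The Hsp104 coding sequence was inserted between BamHI and SacI sites, both retained. Small annotated fragments of a tetracycline resistance gene and of a T7 gene 10-derived sequence near the terminator appear to be backbone remnants rather than functional parts.

Hsp104 is a hexameric AAA protein that uses ATP to extract and unfold polypeptides from aggregates, working with the Hsp70/Hsp40 system. This construct is suited to producing His-tagged mutant protein in E. coli for affinity purification and biochemical study. The associated work examined communication between the C-terminal peptide-binding domain and the N-terminal ATPase domain. The record does not state the specific rationale for the tryptophan substitution.
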