Addgene plasmid #1302: pJC45BS104 F130W
Depositing lab: Susan Lindquist. Depositing organization: Whitehead Institute for Biomedical Research. Publication: Defining a pathway of communication from the C-terminal peptide binding domain to the N-terminal ATPase domain in a AAA protein. Cashikar AG, Schirmer EC, Hattendorf DA, Glover JR, Ramakrishnan MS, Ware DM, Lindquist SL. Mol Cell 2002 Apr;9(4):751-60. 10.1016/S1097-2765(02)00499-9 PubMed 11983167.
Backbone
  Vector backbone: pJC45
  Backbone size w/o insert (bp): 2375
  Vector type: Bacterial Expression
Growth in bacteria
  Bacterial resistance: Ampicillin, 100 μg/mL
  Growth temperature: 37°C
  Growth strain: DH5alpha
  Copy number: High Copy
Gene/Insert
  Gene/Insert name: Hsp104 F130W (alt name: Hsp104)
  Species: S. cerevisiae (budding yeast)
  Insert size (bp): 2850
  Mutation: Changed Phe 130 to Trp
  Entrez Gene: HSP104 (a.k.a. YLL026W)
  Tag / fusion protein: 10X His tag (N terminal on backbone)
  Cloning method: Restriction Enzyme; 5′ cloning site BamHI (not destroyed); 3′ cloning site SacI (not destroyed)
  Sequencing primers: 5′ T7
Terms and licenses: Academic/Nonprofit Terms; Industry Terms: Not Available to Industry
How to cite: pJC45BS104 F130W was a gift from Susan Lindquist (Addgene plasmid # 1302 ; http://n2t.net/addgene:1302 ; RRID:Addgene_1302)
