>Addgene plasmid #1302 | pJC45BS104 F130W | addgene partial sequence | sequence record 16511 | 1302 with T7
AATTCCCTCTGAATATTTTGTTTAACTTTAAGAAGGAGATATACCATGGGCCATCATCATCATCATCATC
ATCATCATCACAGCAGCGGCCATATCGAAGGTCGTGGATCCGGGATGAACGACCAAACGCAATTTACAGA
AAGGGCTCTAACGATTTTGACGTTGGCTCAAAAATTGGCTTCGGATCATCAACATCCACAATTACAACCT
ATACATATTCTAGCTGCCTTCATTGAAACGCCAGAAGATGGATCAGTCCCTTACCTACAGAATCTAATTG
AGAAGGGCCGTTACGACTATGATCTTTTCAAGAAAGTGGTTAATAGAAATCTAGTAAGAATTCCTCAACA
GCAACCTGCACCTGCGGAGATAACTCCAAGTTATGCTTTGGGGAAAGTCCTTCAAGACGCTGCTAAGATT
CAAAAACAACAGAAGGACTCATTTATAGCGCAAGACCATATATTGTTTGCTCTATTCAATGATTCGTCTA
TTCAGCAAATATGGAAGGAAGCTCAAGTAGATATTGAGGCCATCAAGCAACAAGCTCTTGAACTTCGTGG
TAACACTAGAATTGACTCTCGTGGCGCTGATACGAACACACCTTTGGAATATTTATCAAAGTACGCCATT
GATATGACTGAGCAGGCTCGTCAAGGTAAACTTGACCCTGTCATCGGCCGTGAAGAAGAAATAAGAAGCA
CTATTAGAGTTTTAGCAAGAAGAATTAAGTCCAACCCATGTTTAATTGGTGAGCCAGGTATCGGTAAGAC
CGCTATTATTGAAGGTGTTGCTCAAAGAATCATTGACGATGACGTTCCCACTATCTTACAAGGCGCTAAA
TTGTTCAGTCTAGATTTGGCCGCATTAACCGCAGGTGCTAA
